Addgene plasmid #190207: pPOTv7-blast-sfCherry2(11)
Purpose: Trypanosoma brucei PCR only tagging (pPOT) vector for endogenous gene tagging
Depositing lab: Samuel Dean. Depositing organization: University of Warwick. Publication: A comprehensive toolkit for protein localization and functional analysis in trypanosomatids. Paterou A, Saez Conde J, Tyc J, Sunter JD, Vaughan S, Gull K, Dean S. Open Biol. 2025 Apr;15(4):240361. doi: 10.1098/rsob.240361. Epub 2025 Apr 2. PubMed 40169015.
Backbone
  Vector backbone: pPOT
  Vector type: Unspecified
Growth in bacteria
  Bacterial resistance: Ampicillin, 100 μg/mL
  Growth temperature: 37°C
  Growth strain: NEB Stable
  Copy number: High Copy
Gene/Insert
  Gene/Insert name: sfCherry2(11)
  Species: Synthetic
  Promoter: read through
  Cloning method: Restriction Enzyme; 5′ cloning site HindIII (not destroyed); 3′ cloning site BamHI (not destroyed)
  Sequencing primers: 5′ cTATGGGTTCTGGTAGTG; 3′ cTTAACTACCCGATCCTG
Terms and licenses: Academic/Nonprofit Terms; Industry Terms: Not Available to Industry
Depositor comments: Please visit https://doi.org/10.1101/2023.04.21.537815 for bioRxiv preprint.
How to cite: pPOTv7-blast-sfCherry2(11) was a gift from Samuel Dean (Addgene plasmid # 190207 ; http://n2t.net/addgene:190207 ; RRID:Addgene_190207)
