[The description below was written by a language model from this plasmid's Addgene catalogue record and pLannotate feature annotations shown in this document.]
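Description:
pPOTv7-blast-sfCherry2(11) is a member of the pPOT ("PCR only tagging") series, used as a PCR template for tagging genes at their endogenous loci in Trypanosoma brucei rather than as an expression plasmid in its own right. In E. coli it is maintained as a high-copy plasmid through a ColE1/pUC-type origin and selected with ampicillin via the β-lactamase gene. The backbone also carries an f1 origin, flanking T7 and SP6 promoters, and remnants of a lac promoter/operator and lacZα cloning region, none of which are relevant to its function in the parasite.

The payload is sfCherry2(11), a synthetic sequence cloned between retained HindIII and BamHI sites. It appears in the feature table only as a short, 54-nt match to a Discosoma-derived red fluorescent protein. That size is consistent with the small eleventh β-strand of split sfCherry2, which is non-fluorescent alone and normally lights up when complemented by the larger sfCherry2(1-10) fragment; the record itself does not describe the complementing partner. The tag is flanked on both sides by a copy of the blasticidin S deaminase gene (bsd), the drug marker indicated by "blast" in the name. This arrangement would let the tag be amplified with either the upstream or the downstream marker copy, presumably for N- or C-terminal tagging, although the record does not spell this out.

No dedicated promoter is present: the promoter is recorded as "read through", meaning expression relies on transcription already running through the targeted locus after integration. The intergenic RNA-processing sequences that would accompany the marker and tag are not annotated. In the usual pPOT approach, long primers add gene-specific homology arms to the amplicon to direct integration.
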