Features (pLannotate 1.2.2; 15 found; start..end, strand, type, name):
    171..560     +  CDS            bsd: BSD_ASPTE - Experimental evidence at protein level: Swiss-Prot protein existence level 1. Catalyzes the deamination of the cytosine moiety of the antibiotics blasticidin S, cytomycin and acetylblasticidin S. From Aspergillus terreus.
    960..1013    +  CDS            mGrape1 (fragment): mGrape1 is a basic (constitutively fluorescent) red fluorescent protein published in 2009, derived from Discosoma sp.. It is reported to be a somewhat slowly-maturing monomer with low acid sensitivity.
   1410..1799    +  CDS            bsd: BSD_ASPTE - Experimental evidence at protein level: Swiss-Prot protein existence level 1. Catalyzes the deamination of the cytosine moiety of the antibiotics blasticidin S, cytomycin and acetylblasticidin S. From Aspergillus terreus.
   1995..2013    -  promoter       SP6 promoter: promoter for bacteriophage SP6 RNA polymerase
   2055..2071    -  protein_bind   lac operator: The lac repressor binds to the lac operator to inhibit transcription in E. coli. This inhibition can be relieved by adding lactose or isopropyl-β-D-thiogalactopyranoside (IPTG). lac repressor encoded by lacI
   2079..2109    -  promoter       lac promoter: promoter for the E. coli lac operon
   2124..2145    -  protein_bind   CAP binding site: CAP binding activates transcription in the presence of cAMP. E. coli catabolite activator protein
   2158..2250    -  CDS            lacI (fragment): lac repressor; lacI; The lac repressor binds to the lac operator to inhibit transcription in E. coli. This inhibition can be relieved by adding lactose or isopropyl-β-D-thiogalactopyranoside (IPTG).
   2433..3021    -  rep_origin     ori: high-copy-number ColE1/pMB1/pBR322/pUC origin of replication
   3192..4052    -  CDS            AmpR: β-lactamase; bla; confers resistance to ampicillin, carbenicillin, and related antibiotics
   4053..4157    -  promoter       AmpR promoter: bla
   4184..4234    +  misc_feature   bom (fragment): basis of mobility region from pBR322
   4235..4690    -  rep_origin     f1 ori (sequence partly withheld): f1 bacteriophage origin of replication; arrow indicates direction of (+) strand synthesis
   4694..4851    -  CDS            lacZα (fragment): LacZα fragment of β-galactosidase; lacZ fragment
   4854..2       +  promoter       T7 promoter (across the origin): promoter for bacteriophage T7 RNA polymerase
>Addgene plasmid #190207 | pPOTv7-blast-sfCherry2(11) | addgene full sequence | sequence record 374789 | Addgene NGS Result
GGGCGAATTGGGCCCGTATAATGCAGACCTGCTGCAAGCTAGGGGCACAGCAAGGTCTTCTGAAATTCAT
GTTTTTTTTTTTTTTACTCTGCATTGCAGTCTCCGCTCTTATTTAGTTTTGCTTTACGTAAGGTCTCGTT
GCTGCCATAAAATAAGCTCTAGTGGAATTCATGCCTTTGTCTCAAGAAGAATCCACCCTCATTGAAAGAG
CAACGGCTACAATCAACAGCATCCCCATCTCTGAAGACTACAGCGTCGCCAGCGCAGCTCTCTCTAGCGA
CGGCCGCATCTTCACTGGTGTCAATGTATATCATTTTACTGGGGGACCTTGTGCAGAACTCGTGGTGCTG
GGCACTGCTGCTGCTGCGGCAGCTGGCAACCTGACTTGTATCGTCGCGATCGGAAATGAGAACAGGGGCA
TCTTGAGCCCCTGCGGACGGTGCCGACAGGTGCTTCTCGACCTGCATCCTGGGATCAAAGCCATAGTGAA
GGACAGTGATGGACAGCCGACGGCAGTTGGGATTCGTGAATTGCTGCCCTCTGGTTATGTGTGGGAGGGC
TAACCATGGTGCCCATTTAGTTGGCCTTTCCCTTGTCTCGTGTCTTTTCCGTGGAAAGGTTCCCGGAGTA
ATCTGATGGCACAGCAGGGAGGTGCGCCTGCAGGTTGGTTAGGAAGGGGGGATGATGTAAAAGAAGAAAA
TGGGGGGATTCGAGCCCCACGCGTTGCTCAAGCTGTGTAGCGCAGGCGTTTCCTTACATATTTCTCTAAC
AGGCACGGAAGCCTAACAAATACACTTGGCTTATTTTTTTGCCCCCTCATGTCTTGTACAAATATTTGCG
ATAGCTTAGCTATCAGCCACATTAATCAAACAAGTATACCAACAAGCCCGAAAACAGAAACTCAACTGCA
ACGGGTACCTATGGGTTCTGGTAGTGGTTCCGGTTCCGGTTCTAAGCTTTACACCATCGTTGAGCAGTAC
GAGCGCGCAGAAGCCAGACACTCTACGGGATCCGGATCAGGATCTGGATCAGGATCGGGTAGTTAAGAGC
TCCGCTGCGCTTAAATGTCTTTCATTATAATCAATGTATAACCTTTATGTAGTATTTCAATCTATGCCGC
TGTGTACGTGCACTGCGGTGCCTATCCTTCGGCATTAGAGAGTCACTGTTTGTGTAGATCGTAGCTGCAT
GTCTGACATCTGGTTCATTAGTGCCGTTTTGAGTCTGCACTGTTGTGCAACTTGATATTCATCACTGCAC
ACCAACCGTGTGTTTCCTCCTTTGGGTGCACCCTTTAATCCTTGTCTTCTCCTTTTTTGTCTCTTTCCCC
CTCGAAAAGGTGTCAAACTACTGCCGCATAAACTACGGTTATCCCAAATTTAAGAGAAAGCAATAAAGCA
TCAGCTAGCATGCCTTTGTCTCAAGAAGAATCCACCCTCATTGAAAGAGCAACGGCTACAATCAACAGCA
TCCCCATCTCTGAAGACTACAGCGTCGCCAGCGCAGCTCTCTCTAGCGACGGCCGCATCTTCACTGGTGT
CAATGTATATCATTTTACTGGGGGACCTTGTGCAGAACTCGTGGTGCTGGGCACTGCTGCTGCTGCGGCA
GCTGGCAACCTGACTTGTATCGTCGCGATCGGAAATGAGAACAGGGGCATCTTGAGCCCCTGCGGACGGT
GCCGACAGGTGCTTCTCGATCTGCATCCTGGGATCAAAGCCATAGTGAAGGACAGTGATGGACAGCCGAC
GGCAGTTGGGATTCGTGAATTGCTGCCCTCTGGTTATGTGTGGGAGGGCTAACTCGAGTGCCCATTTAGT
TGGCTTTTCCCTTGTCTCGTGTCTTTTCCGTGGAAAGGTTCCCGGAGTAATCTGATGGCACAGCAGGGAG
GTGCGCCTGCAGGTTGGTTAGGAAGGGGGGATGATGTAAAAGAAGAAAATGGGGGGATTCGAGCCCCGCA
CAGGTCTCTCAAATTGGATGCATAGCTTGAGTATTCTATAGTGTCACCTAAATAGCTTGGCGTAATCATG
GTCATAGCTGTTTCCTGTGTGAAATTGTTATCCGCTCACAATTCCACACAACATACGAGCCGGAAGCATA
AAGTGTAAAGCCTGGGGTGCCTAATGAGTGAGCTAACTCACATTAATTGCGTTGCGCTCACTGCCCGCTT
TCCAGTCGGGAAACCTGTCGTGCCAGCTGCATTAATGAATCGGCCAACGCGCGGGGAGAGGCGGTTTGCG
TATTGGGCGCTCTTCCGCTTCCTCGCTCACTGACTCGCTGCGCTCGGTCGTTCGGCTGCGGCGAGCGGTA
TCAGCTCACTCAAAGGCGGTAATACGGTTATCCACAGAATCAGGGGATAACGCAGGAAAGAACATGTGAG
CAAAAGGCCAGCAAAAGGCCAGGAACCGTAAAAAGGCCGCGTTGCTGGCGTTTTTCCATAGGCTCCGCCC
CCCTGACGAGCATCACAAAAATCGACGCTCAAGTCAGAGGTGGCGAAACCCGACAGGACTATAAAGATAC
CAGGCGTTTCCCCCTGGAAGCTCCCTCGTGCGCTCTCCTGTTCCGACCCTGCCGCTTACCGGATACCTGT
CCGCCTTTCTCCCTTCGGGAAGCGTGGCGCTTTCTCATAGCTCACGCTGTAGGTATCTCAGTTCGGTGTA
GGTCGTTCGCTCCAAGCTGGGCTGTGTGCACGAACCCCCCGTTCAGCCCGACCGCTGCGCCTTATCCGGT
AACTATCGTCTTGAGTCCAACCCGGTAAGACACGACTTATCGCCACTGGCAGCAGCCACTGGTAACAGGA
TTAGCAGAGCGAGGTATGTAGGCGGTGCTACAGAGTTCTTGAAGTGGTGGCCTAACTACGGCTACACTAG
AAGAACAGTATTTGGTATCTGCGCTCTGCTGAAGCCAGTTACCTTCGGAAAAAGAGTTGGTAGCTCTTGA
TCCGGCAAACAAACCACCGCTGGTAGCGGTGGTTTTTTTGTTTGCAAGCAGCAGATTACGCGCAGAAAAA
AAGGATCTCAAGAAGATCCTTTGATCTTTTCTACGGGGTCTGACGCTCAGTGGAACGAAAACTCACGTTA
AGGGATTTTGGTCATGAGATTATCAAAAAGGATCTTCACCTAGATCCTTTTAAATTAAAAATGAAGTTTT
AAATCAATCTAAAGTATATATGAGTAAACTTGGTCTGACAGTTACCAATGCTTAATCAGTGAGGCACCTA
TCTCAGCGATCTGTCTATTTCGTTCATCCATAGTTGCCTGACTCCCCGTCGTGTAGATAATTACGATACG
GGAGGGCTTACCATCTGGCCCCAGTGCTGCAATGATACCGCGAGACCCACGCTCACCGGCTCCAGATTTA
TCAGCAATAAACCAGCCAGCCGGAAGGGCCGAGCGCAGAAGTGGTCCTGCAACTTTATCCGCCTCCATCC
AGTCTATTAATTGTTGCCGGGAAGCTAGAGTAAGTAGTTCGCCAGTTAATAGTTTGCGCAACGTTGTTGC
CATTGCTACAGGCATCGTGGTGTCACGCTCGTCGTTTGGTATGGCTTCATTCAGCTCCGGTTCCCAACGA
TCAAGGCGAGTTACATGATCCCCCATGTTGTGCAAAAAAGCGGTTAGCTCCTTCGGTCCTCCGATCGTTG
TCAGAAGTAAGTTGGCCGCAGTGTTATCACTCATGGTTATGGCAGCACTGCATAATTCTCTTACTGTCAT
GCCATCCGTAAGATGCTTTTCTGTGACTGGTGAGTACTCAACCAAGTCATTCTGAGAATAGTGTATGCGG
CGACCGAGTTGCTCTTGCCCGGCGTCAATACGGGATAATACCGCGCCACATAGCAGAACTTTAAAAGTGC
TCATCATTGGAAAACGTTCTTCGGGGCGAAAACTCTCAAGGATCTTACCGCTGTTGAGATCCAGTTCGAT
GTAACCCACTCGTGCACCCAACTGATCTTCAGCATCTTTTACTTTCACCAGCGTTTCTGGGTGAGCAAAA
ACAGGAAGGCAAAATGCCGCAAAAAAGGGAATAAGGGCGACACGGAAATGTTGAATACTCATACTCTTCC
TTTTTCAATATTATTGAAGCATTTATCAGGGTTATTGTCTCATGAGCGGATACATATTTGAATGTATTTA
GAAAAATAAACAAATAGGGGTTCCGCGCACATTTCCCCGAAAAGTGCCACCTGATGCGGTGTGAAATACC
GCACAGATGCGTAAGGAGAAAATACCGCATCAGGAAATTGTAAGCGTTAATATTTTGTTAAAATTCGCGT
TAAATTTTTGTTAAATCAGCTCATTTTTTAACCAATAGGCCGAAATCGGCAAAATCCCTTATAAATCAAA
AGAATAGACCGAGATAGGGT
[37 nt withheld, positions 4361-4397]
AAAGAACGTGGACTCCAACGTCAAAGG
[49 nt withheld, positions 4425-4473]
T
[91 nt withheld, positions 4475-4565]
G
[98 nt withheld, positions 4567-4664]
ACTTAATGCGCCGCTACAGGGCGCGTCCATTCGCCATTCAGGCTGCGCAACTGTTGGGAAGGGCGATCGG
TGCGGGCCTCTTCGCTATTACGCCAGCTGGCGAAAGGGGGATGTGCTGCAAGGCGATTAAGTTGGGTAAC
GCCAGGGTTTTCCCAGTCACGACGTTGTAAAACGACGGCCAGTGAATTGTAATACGACTCACTATA
